>Addgene plasmid #159457 | AAVS1-pur-CAG-Bi-DREADD | addgene full sequence | sequence record 319218 | Addgene NGS Result
GACATTGATTATTGACTAGTTATTAATAGTAATCAATTACGGGGTCATTAGTTCATAGCCCATATATGGA
GTTCCGCGTTACATAACTTACGGTAAATGGCCCGCCTGGCTGACCGCCCAACGACCCCCGCCCATTGACG
TCAATAATGACGTATGTTCCCATAGTAACGCCAATAGGGACTTTCCATTGACGTCAATGGGTGGAGTATT
TACGGTAAACTGCCCACTTGGCAGTACATCAAGTGTATCATATGCCAAGTACGCCCCCTATTGACGTCAA
TGACGGTAAATGGCCCGCCTGGCATTATGCCCAGTACATGACCTTATGGGACTTTCCTACTTGGCAGTAC
ATCTACGTATTAGTCATCGCTATTACCATGGTCGAGGTGAGCCCCACGTTCTGCTTCACTCTCCCCATCT
CCCCCCCCTCCCCACCCCCAATTTTGTATTTATTTATTTTTTAATTATTTTGTGCAGCGATGGGGGCGGG
GGGGGGGGGGGGGCGCGCGCCRGGSGGGGSGGGGSGGGGSGRGGGGSGGGGSGGGGCGAGGCGGAGAGGT
GCGGCGGCAGCCAATCAGAGCGGCGCGCTCCGAAAGTTTCCTTTTATGGCGAGGCGGCGGCGGCGGCGGC
CCTATAAAAAGCGAAGCGCGCGGCGGGCGGGAGTCGCTGCGCGCTGCCTTCGCCCCGTGCCCCGCTCCGC
CGCCGCCTCGCGCCGCCCGCCCCGGCTCTGACTGACCGCGTTACTCCCACAGGTGAGCGGGCGGGACGGC
CCTTCTCCTCCGGGCTGTAATTAGCGCTTGGTTTAATGACGGCTTGTTTCTTTTCTGTGGCTGCGTGAAA
GCCTTGAGGGGCTCCGGGAGGGCCCTTTGTGCGGGGGGAGCGGCTCGGGGGGTGCGTGCGTGTGTGTGTG
CGTGGGGAGCGCCGCGTGCGGCTCCGCGCTGCCCGGCGGCTGTGAGCGCTGCGGGCGCGGCGCGGGGCTT
TGTGCGCTCCGCAGTGTGCGCGAGGGGAGCGCGGCCGGGGGCGGTGCCCCGCGGTGCGGGGGGGGCTGCG
AGGGGAACAAAGGCTGCGTGCGGGGTGTGTGCGTGGGGGGGTGAGCAGGGGGTGTGGGCGCGTCGGTCGG
GCTGCAACCCCCCCTGCACCCCCCTCCCCGAGTTGCTGAGCACGGCCCGGCTTCGGGTGCGGGGCTCCGT
ACGGGGCGTGGCGCGGGGCTCGCCGTGCCGGGCGGGGGGTGGCGGCAGGTGGGGGTGCCGGGCGGGGCGG
GGCCGCCTCGGGCCGGGGRGGGCTCGGGGGAGGGGCGCGGCGGCCCCCGGAGCGCCGGCGGCTGTCGAGG
CGCGGCGAGCCGCAGCCATTGCCTTTTATGGTAATCGTGCGAGAGGGCGCAGGGACTTCCTTTGTCCCAA
ATCTGTGCGGAGCCGAAATCTGGGAGGCGCCGCCGCACCCCCTCTAGCGGGCGCGGGGCGAAGCGGTGCG
GCGCCGGCAGGAAGGAAATGGGCGGGGAGGGCCTTCGTGCGTCGCCGCGCCGCCGTCCCCTTCTCCCTCT
CCAGCCTCGGGGCTGTCCGCGGGGGGACGGCTGCCTTCGGGGGGGACGGGGCAGGGCGGGGTTCGGCTTC
TGGCGTGTGACCGGCGGCTCTAGAGCCTCTGCTAACCATGTTCATGCCTTCTTCTTTTTCCTACAGCTCC
TGGGCAACGTGCTGGTTATTGTGCTGTCTCATCATTTTGGCAAAGAATTCGTCGACGCCGCCACCATGAC
CTTGCACAATAACAGTACAACCTCGCCTTTGTTTCCAAACATCAGCTCCTCCTGGATACACAGCCCCTCC
GATGCAGGGCTGCCCCCGGGAACCGTCACTCATTTCGGCAGCTACAATGTTTCTCGAGCAGCTGGCAATT
TCTCCTCTCCAGACGGTACCACCGATGACCCTCTGGGAGGTCATACCGTCTGGCAAGTGGTCTTCATCGC
TTTCTTAACGGGCATCCTGGCCTTGGTGACCATCATCGGCAACATCCTGGTAATTGTGTCATTTAAGGTC
AACAAGCAGCTGAAGACGGTCAACAACTACTTCCTCTTAAGCCTGGCCTGTGCCGATCTGATTATCGGGG
TCATTTCAATGAATCTGTTTACGACCTACATCATCATGAATCGATGGGCCTTAGGGAACTTGGCCTGTGA
CCTCTGGCTTGCCATTGACTGCGTAGCCAGCAATGCCTCTGTTATGAATCTTCTGGTCATCAGCTTTGAC
AGATACTTTTCCATCACGAGGCCGCTCACGTACCGAGCCAAACGAACAACAAAGAGAGCCGGTGTGATGA
TCGGTCTGGCTTGGGTCATCTCCTTTGTCCTTTGGGCTCCTGCCATCTTGTTCTGGCAATACTTTGTTGG
AAAGAGAACTGTGCCTCCGGGAGAGTGCTTCATTCAGTTCCTCAGTGAGCCCACCATTACTTTTGGCACA
GCCATCGCTGGTTTTTATATGCCTGTCACCATTATGACTATTTTATACTGGAGGATCTATAAGGAAACTG
AAAAGCGTACCAAAGAGCTTGCTGGCCTGCAAGCCTCTGGGACAGAGGCAGAGACAGAAAACTTTGTCCA
CCCCACGGGCAGTTCTCGAAGCTGCAGCAGTTACGAACTTCAACAGCAAAGCATGAAACGCTCCAACAGG
AGGAAGTATGGCCGCTGCCACTTCTGGTTCACAACCAAGAGCTGGAAACCCAGCTCCGAGCAGATGGACC
AAGACCACAGCAGCAGTGACAGTTGGAACAACAATGATGCTGCTGCCTCCCTGGAGAACTCCGCCTCCTC
CGACGAGGAGGACATTGGCTCCGAGACGAGAGCCATCTACTCCATCGTGCTCAAGCTTCCGGGTCACAGC
ACCATCCTCAACTCCACCAAGTTACCCTCATCGGACAACCTGCAGGTGCCTGAGGAGGAGCTGGGGATGG
TGGACTTGGAGAGGAAAGCCGACAAGCTGCAGGCCCAGAAGAGCGTGGACGATGGAGGCAGTTTTCCAAA
AAGCTTCTCCAAGCTTCCCATCCAGCTAGAGTCAGCCGTGGACACAGCTAAGACTTCTGACGTCAACTCC
TCAGTGGGTAAGAGCACGGCCACTCTACCTCTGTCCTTCAAGGAAGCCACTCTGGCCAAGAGGTTTGCTC
TGAAGACCAGAAGTCAGATCACTAAGCGGAAAAGGATGTCCCTGGTCAAGGAGAAGAAAGCGGCCCAGAC
CCTCAGTGCGATCTTGCTTGCCTTCATCATCACTTGGACCCCATACAACATCATGGTTCTGGTGAACACC
TTTTGTGACAGCTGCATACCCAAAACCTTTTGGAATCTGGGCTACTGGCTGTGCTACATCAACAGCACCG
TGAACCCCGTGTGCTATGCTCTGTGCAACAAAACATTCAGAACCACTTTCAAGATGCTGCTGCTGTGCCA
GTGTGACAAAAAAAAGAGGCGCAAGCAGCAGTACCAGCAGAGACAGTCGGTCATTTTTCACAAGCGCGCA
CCCGAGCAGGCCTTGAAGGATCCCCCGGTCGCCACCATGGTGAGCAAGGGCGAGGAGGATAACATGGCCA
TCATCAAGGAGTTCATGCGCTTCAAGGTGCACATGGAGGGCTCCGTGAACGGCCACGAGTTCGAGATCGA
GGGCGAGGGCGAGGGCCGCCCCTACGAGGGCACCCAGACCGCCAAGCTGAAGGTGACCAAGGGTGGCCCC
CTGCCCTTCGCCTGGGACATCCTGTCCCCTCAGTTCATGTACGGCTCCAAGGCCTACGTGAAGCACCCCG
CCGACATCCCCGACTACTTGAAGCTGTCCTTCCCCGAGGGCTTCAAGTGGGAGCGCGTGATGAACTTCGA
GGACGGCGGCGTGGTGACCGTGACCCAGGACTCCTCCCTGCAGGACGGCGAGTTCATCTACAAGGTGAAG
CTGCGCGGCACCAACTTCCCCTCCGACGGCCCCGTAATGCAGAAGAAGACCATGGGCTGGGAGGCCTCCT
CCGAGCGGATGTACCCCGAGGACGGCGCCCTGAAGGGCGAGATCAAGCAGAGGCTGAAGCTGAAGGACGG
CGGCCACTACGACGCTGAGGTCAAGACCACCTACAAGGCCAAGAAGCCCGTGCAGCTGCCCGGCGCCTAC
AACGTCAACATCAAGTTGGACATCACCTCCCACAACGAGGACTACACCATCGTGGAACAGTACGAACGCG
CCGAGGGCCGCCACTCCACCGGCGGCATGGACGAGCTGTACAAGTCCGGAGGATCCGGCGCAACAAACTT
CTCTCTGCTGAAACAAGCCGGAGATGTCGAAGAGAATCCTGGACCGATGTACCCATACGATGTTCCAGAT
TACGCTATGGAATCCCCGATTCAGATCTTCCGCGGGGAGCCGGGCCCTACCTGCGCCCCGAGCGCCTGCC
TGCCCCCCAACAGCAGCGCCTGGTTTCCCGGCTGGGCCGAGCCCGACAGCAACGGCAGCGCCGGCTCGGA
GGACGCGCAGCTGGAGCCCGCGCACATCTCCCCGGCCATCCCGGTCATCATCACGGCGGTCTACTCCGTA
GTGTTCGTCGTGGGCTTGGTGGGCAACTCGCTGGTCATGTTCGTGATCATCCGATACACAAAGATGAAGA
CAGCAACCAACATTTACATATTTAACCTGGCTTTGGCAGATGCTTTAGTTACTACAACCATGCCCTTTCA
GAGTACGGTCTACTTGATGAATTCCTGGCCTTTTGGGGATGTGCTGTGCAAGATAGTAATTTCCATTAAT
TACTACAACATGTTCACCAGCATCTTCACCTTGACCATGATGAGCGTGGACCGCTACATTGCCGTGTGCC
ACCCCGTGAAGGCTTTGGACTTCCGCACACCCTTGAAGGCAAAGATCATCAATATCTGCATCTGGCTGCT
GTCGTCATCTGTTGGCATCTCTGCAATAGTCCTTGGAGGCACCAAAGTCAGGGAAGACGTCGATGTCATT
GAGTGCTCCTTGCAGTTCCCAGATGATGACTACTCCTGGTGGGACCTCTTCATGAAGATCTGCGTCTTCA
TCTTTGCCTTCGTGATCCCTGTCCTCATCATCATCGTCTGCTACACCCTGATGATCCTGCGTCTCAAGAG
CGTCCGGCTCCTTTCTGGCTCCCGAGAGAAAGATCGCAACCTGCGTAGGATCACCAGACTGGTCCTGGTG
GTGGTGGCAGTCTTCGTCGTCTGCTGGACTCCCATTCACATATTCATCCTGGTGGAGGCTCTGGGGAGCA
CCTCCCACAGCACAGCTGCTCTCTCCAGCTATTACTTCTGCATCGCCTTAGGCTATACCAACAGTAGCCT
GAATCCCATTCTCTACGCCTTTCTTGATGAAAACTTCAAGCGGTGTTTCCGGGACTTCTGCTTTCCACTG
AAGATGAGGATGGAGCGGCAGAGCACTAGCAGAGTCCGAAATACAGTTCAGGATCCTGCTTACCTGAGGG
ACATCGATGGGATGAATAAACCAGTATGATAGACGCGTGAATTCGATATCAAGCTTATCGATAATCAACC
TCTGGATTACAAAATTTGTGAAAGATTGACTGGTATTCTTAACTATGTTGCTCCTTTTACGCTATGTGGA
TACGCTGCTTTAATGCCTTTGTATCATGCTATTGCTTCCCGTATGGCTTTCATTTTCTCCTCCTTGTATA
AATCCTGGTTGCTGTCTCTTTATGAGGAGTTGTGGCCCGTTGTCAGGCAACGTGGCGTGGTGTGCACTGT
GTTTGCTGACGCAACCCCCACTGGTTGGGGCATTGCCACCACCTGTCAGCTCCTTTCCGGGACTTTCGCT
TTCCCCCTCCCTATTGCCACGGCGGAACTCATCGCCGCCTGCCTTGCCCGCTGCTGGACAGGGGCTCGGC
TGTTGGGCACTGACAATTCCGTGGTGTTGTCGGGGAAATCATCGTCCTTTCCTTGGCTGCTCGCCTATGT
TGCCACCTGGATTCTGCGCGGGACGTCCTTCTGCTACGTCCCTTCGGCCCTCAATCCAGCGGACCTTCCT
TCCCGCGGCCTGCTGCCGGCTCTGCGGCCTCTTCCGCGTCTTCGCCTTCGCCCTCAGACGAGTCGGATCT
CCCTTTGGGCCGCCTCCCCGCATCGATACCGAGCGCTGCTCGAGAGATCTACGGGTGGCATCCCTGTGAC
CCCTCCCCAGTGCCTCTCCTGGCCCTGGAAGTTGCCACTCCAGTGCCCACCAGCCTTGTCCTAATAAAAT
TAAGTTGCATCATTTTGTCTGACTAGGTGTCCTTCTATAATATTATGGGGTGGAGGGGGGTGGTATGGAG
CAAGGGGCAAGTTGGGAAGACAACCTGTAGGGCCTGCGGGGTCTATTGGGAACCAAGCTGGAGTGCAGTG
GCACAATCTTGGCTCACTGCAATCTCCGCCTCCTGGGTTCAAGCGATTCTCCTGCCTCAGCCTCCCGAGT
TGTTGGGATTCCAGGCATGCATGACCAGGCTCAGCTAATTTTTGTTTTTTTGGTAGAGACGGGGTTTCAC
CATATTGGCCAGGCTGGTCTCCAACTCCTAATCTCAGGTGATCTACCCACCTTGGCCTCCCAAATTGCTG
GGATTACAGGCGTGAACCACTGCTCCCTTCCCTGTCCTTCTGATTTTGTAGGTAACCAGGCGCGTGAATT
CACTCCTCAGGTGCAGGCTGCCTATCAGAAGGTGGTGGCTGGTGTGGCCAATGCCCTGGCTCACAAATAC
CACTGAGATCTTTTTCCCTCTGCCAAAAATTATGGGGACATCATGAAGCCCCTTGAGCATCTGACTTCTG
GCTAATAAAGGAAATTTATTTTCATTGCAATAGTGTGTTGGAATTTTTTGTGTCTCTCACTCGGAAGGAC
ATATGGGAGGGCAAATCATTTAAAACATCAGAATGAGTATTTGGTTTAGAGTTTGGCAACATATGCCCAT
ATGCTGGCTGCCATGAACAAAGGTTGGCTATAAAGAGGTCATCAGTATATGAAACAGCCCCCTGCTGTCC
ATTCCTTATTCCATAGAAAAGCCTTGACTTGAGGTTAGATTTTTTTTATATTTTGTTTTGTGTTATTTTT
TTCTTTAACATCCCTAAAATTTTCCTTACATGTTTTACTAGCCAGATTTTTCCTCCTCTCCTGACTACTC
CCAGTCATAGCTGTCCCTCTTCTCTTATGGAGATCCCTCGACCTGCAGCCCAAGCTTGGCGTAATCATGG
TCATAGCTGTTTCCTGTGTGAAATTGTTATCCGCTCACAATTCCACACAACATACGAGCCGGAAGCATAA
AGTGTAAAGCCTGGGGTGCCTAATGAGTGAGCTAACTCACATTAATTGCGTTGCGCTCACTGCCCGCTTT
CCAGTCGGGAAACCTGTCGTGCCAGCGGATCGACAGTACTAAGCTTTACTAGGGACAGGATTGGTGACAG
AAAAGCCCCATCCTTAGGCCTCCTCCTTCCTAGTCTCCTGATATTGGGTCTAACCCCCACCTCCTGTTAG
GCAGATTCCTTATCTGGTGACACACCCCCATTTCCTGGAGCCATCTCTCTCCTTGCCAGAACCTCTAAGG
TTTGCTTACGATGGAGCCAGAGAGGATCCTGGGAGGGAGAGCTTGGCAGGGGGTGGGAGGGAAGGGGGGG
ATGCGTGACCTGCCCGGTTCTCAGTGGCCACCCTGCGCTACCCTCTCCCAGAACCTGAGCTGCTCTGACG
CGGCTGTCTGGTGCGTTTCACTGATCCTGGTGCTGCAGCTTCCTTACACTTCCCAAGAGGAGAAGCAGTT
TGGAAAAACAAAATCAGAATAAGTTGGTCCTGAGTTCTAACTTTGGCTCTTCACCTTTCTAGTCCCCAAT
TTATATTGTTCCTCCGTGCGTCAGTTTTACCTGTGAGATAAGGCCAGTAGCCAGCCCCGTCCTGGCAGGG
CTGTGGTGAGGAGGGGGGTGTCCGTGTGGAAAACTCCCTTTGTGAGAATGGTGCGTCCTAGGTGTTCACC
AGGTCGTGGCCGCCTCTACTCCCTTTCTCTTTCTCCATCCTTCTTTCCTTAAAGAGTCCCCAGTGCTATC
TGGGACATATTCCTCCGCCCAGAGCAGGGTCCCGCTTCCCTAAGGCCCTGCTCTGGGCTTCTGGGTTTGA
GTCCTTGGCAAGCCCAGGAGAGGCGCTCAGGCTTCCCTGTCCCCCTTCCTCGTCCACCATCTCATGCCCC
TGGCTCTCCTGCCCCTTCCCTACAGGGGTTCCTGGCTCTGCTCTAAGGGCGAATTCGCGGCCGCTAAATT
CAATTCGCCCTATAGTGAGTCGTATTACAATTCACTGGCCGTCGTTTTACAACGTCGTGACTGGGAAAAC
CCTGGCGTTACCCAACTTAATCGCCTTGCAGCACATCCCCCTTTCGCCAGCTGGCGTAATAGCGAAGAGG
CCCGCACCGATCGCCCTTCCCAACAGTTGCGCAGCCTATACGTACGGCAGTTTAAGGTTTACACCTATAA
AAGAGAGAGCCGTTATCGTCTGTTTGTGGATGTACAGAGTGATATTATTGACACGCCGGGGCGACGGATG
GTGATCCCCCTGGCCAGTGCACGTCTGCTGTCAGATAAAGTCTCCCGTGAACTTTACCCGGTGGTGCATA
TCGGGGATGAAAGCTGGCGCATGATGACCACCGATATGGCCAGTGTGCCGGTCTCCGTTATCGGGGAAGA
AGTGGCTGATCTCAGCCACCGCGAAAATGACATCAAAAACGCCATTAACCTGATGTTCTGGGGAATATAA
ATGTCAGGCATGAGATTATCAAAAAGGATCTTCACCTAGATCCTTTTCACGTAGAAAGCCAGTCCGCAGA
AACGGTGCTGACCCCGGATGAATGTCAGCTACTGGGCTATCTGGACAAGGGAAAACGCAAGCGCAAAGAG
AAAGCAGGTAGCTTGCAGTGGGCTTACATGGCGATAGCTAGACTGGGCGGTTTTATGGACAGCAAGCGAA
CCGGAATTGCCAGCTGGGGCGCCCTCTGGTAAGGTTGGGAAGCCCTGCAAAGTAAACTGGATGGCTTTCT
TGCCGCCAAGGATCTGATGGCGCAGGGGATCAAGCTCTGATCAAGAGACAGGATGAGGATCGTTTCGCAT
GATTGAACAAGATGGATTGCACGCAGGTTCTCCGGCCGCTTGGGTGGAGAGGCTATTCGGCTATGACTGG
GCACAACAGACAATCGGCTGCTCTGATGCCGCCGTGTTCCGGCTGTCAGCGCAGGGGCGCCCGGTTCTTT
TTGTCAAGACCGACCTGTCCGGTGCCCTGAATGAACTGCAAGACGAGGCAGCGCGGCTATCGTGGCTGGC
CACGACGGGCGTTCCTTGCGCAGCTGTGCTCGACGTTGTCACTGAAGCGGGAAGGGACTGGCTGCTATTG
GGCGAAGTGCCGGGGCAGGATCTCCTGTCATCTCACCTTGCTCCTGCCGAGAAAGTATCCATCATGGCTG
ATGCAATGCGGCGGCTGCATACGCTTGATCCGGCTACCTGCCCATTCGACCACCAAGCGAAACATCGCAT
CGAGCGAGCACGTACTCGGATGGAAGCCGGTCTTGTCGATCAGGATGATCTGGACGAAGAGCATCAGGGG
CTCGCGCCAGCCGAACTGTTCGCCAGGCTCAAGGCGAGCATGCCCGACGGCGAGGATCTCGTCGTGACCC
ATGCATGGCGATGCCTGCTTGCCGAATATCATGGTGGAAAATGGCCGCTTTTCTGGATTCATCGACTGTG
GCCGGCTGGGTGTGGCGGACCGCTATCAGGACATAGCGTTGGCTACCCGTGATATTGCTGAAGAGCTTGG
CGGCGAATGGGCTGACCGCTTCCTCGTGCTTTACGGTATCGCCGCTCCCGATTCGCAGCGCATCGCCTTC
TATCGCCTTCTTGACGAGTTCTTCTGAATTATTAACGCTTACAATTTCCTGATGCGGTATTTTCTCCTTA
CGCATCTGTGCGGTATTTCACACCGCATCAGGTGGCACTTTTCGGGGAAATGTGCGCGGAACCCCTATTT
GTTTATTTTTCTAAATACATTCAAATATGTATCCGCTCATGAGATTATCAAAAAGGATCTTCACCTAGAT
CCTTTTAAATTAAAAATGAAGTTTTAAATCAATCTAAAGTATATATGAGTAAACTTGGTCTGACAGTTAC
CAATGCTTAATCAGTGAGGCACCTATCTCAGCGATCTGTCTATTTCGTTCATCCATAGTTGCCTGACTCC
CCGTCGTGTAGATAACTACGATACGGGAGGGCTTACCATCTGGCCCCAGTGCTGCAATGATACCGCGAGA
CCCACGCTCACCGGCTCCAGATTTATCAGCAATAAACCAGCCAGCCGGAAGGGCCGAGCGCAGAAGTGGT
CCTGCAACTTTATCCGCCTCCATCCAGTCTATTAATTGTTGCCGGGAAGCTAGAGTAAGTAGTTCGCCAG
TTAATAGTTTGCGCAACGTTGTTGCCATTGCTACAGGCATCGTGGTGTCACGCTCGTCGTTTGGTATGGC
TTCATTCAGCTCCGGTTCCCAACGATCAAGGCGAGTTACATGATCCCCCATGTTGTGCAAAAAAGCGGTT
AGCTCCTTCGGTCCTCCGATCGTTGTCAGAAGTAAGTTGGCCGCAGTGTTATCACTCATGGTTATGGCAG
CACTGCATAATTCTCTTACTGTCATGCCATCCGTAAGATGCTTTTCTGTGACTGGTGAATACTCAACCAA
GTCATTCTGAGAATAGTGTATGCGGCGACCGAGTTGCTCTTGCCCGGCGTCAATACGGGATAATACCGCG
CCACATAGCAGAACTTTAAAAGTGCTCATCATTGGAAAACGTTCTTCGGGGCGAAAACTCTCAAGGATCT
TACCGCTGTTGAGATCCAGTTCGATGTAACCCACTCGTGCACCCAACTGATCTTCAGCATCTTTTACTTT
CACCAGCGTTTCTGGGTGAGCAAAAACAGGAAGGCAAAATGCCGCAAAAAAGGGAATAAGGGCGACACGG
AAATGTTGAATACTCATACTCTTCCTTTTTCAATATTATTGAAGCATTTATCAGGGTTATTGTCTCATGA
CCAAAATCCCTTAACGTGAGTTTTCGTTCCACTGAGCGTCAGACCCCGTAGAAAAGATCAAAGGATCTTC
TTGAGATCCTTTTTTTCTGCGCGTAATCTGCTGCTTGCAAACAAAAAAACCACCGCTACCAGCGGTGGTT
TGTTTGCCGGATCAAGAGCTACCAACTCTTTTTCCGAAGGTAACTGGCTTCAGCAGAGCGCAGATACCAA
ATACTGTTCTTCTAGTGTAGCCGTAGTTAGGCCACCACTTCAAGAACTCTGTAGCACCGCCTACATACCT
CGCTCTGCTAATCCTGTTACCAGTGGCTGCTGCCAGTGGCGATAAGTCGTGTCTTACCGGGTTGGACTCA
AGACGATAGTTACCGGATAAGGCGCAGCGGTCGGGCTGAACGGGGGGTTCGTGCACACAGCCCAGCTTGG
AGCGAACGACCTACACCGAACTGAGATACCTACAGCGTGAGCTATGAGAAAGCGCCACGCTTCCCGAAGG
GAGAAAGGCGGACAGGTATCCGGTAAGCGGCAGGGTCGGAACAGGAGAGCGCACGAGGGAGCTTCCAGGG
GGAAACGCCTGGTATCTTTATAGTCCTGTCGGGTTTCGCCACCTCTGACTTGAGCGTCGATTTTTGTGAT
GCTCGTCAGGGGGGCGGAGCCTATGGAAAAACGCCAGCAACGCGGCCTTTTTACGGTTCCTGGCCTTTTG
CTGGCCTTTTGCTCACATGTTCTTTCCTGCGTTATCCCCTGATTCTGTGGATAACCGTATTACCGCCTTT
GAGTGAGCTGATACCGCTCGCCGCAGCCGAACGACCGAGCGCAGCGAGTCAGTGAGCGAGGAAGCGGAAG
AGCGCCCAATACGCAAACCGCCTCTCCCCGCGCGTTGGCCGATTCATTAATGCAGCTGGCACGACAGGTT
TCCCGACTGGAAAGCGGGCAGTGAGCGCAACGCAATTAATGTGAGTTAGCTCACTCATTAGGCACCCCAG
GCTTTACACTTTATGCTTCCGGCTCGTATGTTGTGTGGAATTGTGAGCGGATAACAATTTCACACAGGAA
ACAGCTATGACCATGATTACGCCAAGCTCAGAATTAACCCTCACTAAAGGGACTAGCTAGTCCTGCAGGT
TTAAACGAATTCGCCCTTTGCTTTCTCTGACCAGCATTCTCTCCCCTGGGCCTGTGCCGCTTTCTGTCTG
CAGCTTGTGGCCTGGGTCACCTCTACGGCTGGCCCAGATCCTTCCCTGCCGCCTCCTTCAGGTTCCGTCT
TCCTCCACTCCCTCTTCCCCTTGCTCTCTGCTGTGTTGCTGCCCAAGGATGCTCTTTCCGGAGCACTTCC
TTCTCGGCGCTGCACCACGTGATGTCCTCTGAGCGGATCCTCCCCGTGTCTGGGTCCTCTCCGGGCATCT
CTCCTCCCTCACCCAACCCCATGCCGTCTTCACTCGCTGGGTTCCCTTTTCCTTCTCCTTCTGGGGCCTG
TGCCATCTCTCGTTTCTTAGGATGGCCTTCTCCGACGGATGTCTCCCTTGCGTCCCGCCTCCCCTTCTTG
TAGGCCTGCATCATCACCGTTTTTCTGGACAACCCCAAAGTACCCCGTCTCCCTGGCTTTAGCCACCTCT
CCATCCTCTTGCTTTCTTTGCCTGGACACCCCGTTCTCCTGTGGATTCGGGTCACCTCTCACTCCTTTCA
TTTGGGCAGCTCCCCTACCCCCCTTACCTCTCTAGTCTGTGCTAGCTCTTCCAGCCCCCTGTCATGGCAT
CTTCCAGGGGTCCGAGAGCTCAGCTAGTCTTCTTCCTCCAACCCGGGCCCCTATGTCCACTTCAGGACAG
CATGTTTGCTGCCTCCAGGGATCCTGTGTCCCCGAGCTGGGACCACCTTATATTCCCAGGGCCGGTTAAT
GTGGCTCTGGTTCTGGGTACTTTTATCTGTCCCCTCCACCCCACAGTGGGGCAAGCTTCTGACCTCTTCT
CTTCCTCCCACAGGGCCTCGAGAGATCTGGCAGCGGAGAGGGCAGAGGAAGTCTTCTAACATGCGGTGAC
GTGGAGGAGAATCCCGGCCCTAGGCTCGAGATGACCGAGTACAAGCCCACGGTGCGCCTCGCCACCCGCG
ACGACGTCCCCAGGGCCGTACGCACCCTCGCCGCCGCGTTCGCCGACTACCCCGCCACGCGCCACACCGT
CGATCCGGACCGCCACATCGAGCGGGTCACCGAGCTGCAAGAACTCTTCCTCACGCGCGTCGGGCTCGAC
ATCGGCAAGGTGTGGGTCGCGGACGACGGCGCCGCGGTGGCGGTCTGGACCACGCCGGAGAGCGTCGAAG
CGGGGGCGGTGTTCGCCGAGATCGGCCCGCGCATGGCCGAGTTGAGCGGTTCCCGGCTGGCCGCGCAGCA
ACAGATGGAAGGCCTCCTGGCGCCGCACCGGCCCAAGGAGCCCGCGTGGTTCCTGGCCACCGTCGGCGTC
TCGCCCGACCACCAGGGCAAGGGTCTGGGCAGCGCCGTCGTGCTCCCCGGAGTGGAGGCGGCCGAGCGCG
CCGGGGTGCCCGCCTTCCTGGAGACCTCCGCGCCCCGCAACCTCCCCTTCTACGAGCGGCTCGGCTTCAC
CGTCACCGCCGACGTCGAGGTGCCCGAAGGACCGCGCACCTGGTGCATGACCCGCAAGCCCGGTGCCTGA
TCTAGAGGGCCCGTTTAAACCCGCTGATCAGCCTCGACTGTGCCTTCTAGTTGCCAGCCATCTGTTGTTT
GCCCCTCCCCCGTGCCTTCCTTGACCCTGGAAGGTGCCACTCCCACTGTCCTTTCCTAATAAAATGAGGA
AATTGCATCGCATTGTCTGAGTAGGTGTCATTCTATTCTGGGGGGTGGGGTGGGGCAGGACAGCAAGGGG
GAGGATTGGGAAGACAATAGCAGGCATGCTGGGGATGCGGTGGGCTCTATGGGTCTC
Features (pLannotate 1.2.2; 36 found; start..end, strand, type, name):
      1..380     +  enhancer       CMV enhancer: human cytomegalovirus immediate early enhancer
    382..659     +  promoter       chicken β-actin promoter: No description available
    660..1676    +  intron         chimeric intron: chimera between introns from chicken β-actin and rabbit β-globin
   1746..3515    +  CDS            CHRM3: ACM3_HUMAN - Experimental evidence at protein level: Swiss-Prot protein existence level 1. The muscarinic acetylcholine receptor mediates various cellular responses, including inhibition of adenylate cyclase, breakdown of phosphoinositides and modulation of potassium channels through the action of G proteins. Primary transducing effect is Pi turnover. From Homo sapiens (Human).
   3537..4244    +  CDS            mCherry: mCherry is a basic (constitutively fluorescent) red fluorescent protein published in 2004, derived from Discosoma sp.. It is reported to be a very rapidly-maturing monomer with low acid sensitivity.
   4320..4346    +  CDS            3xHA (fragment): three tandem HA epitope tags
   4347..5486    +  CDS            OPRK1: OPRK_HUMAN - Also known as OPRK. Experimental evidence at protein level: Swiss-Prot protein existence level 1. G-protein coupled opioid receptor that functions as receptor for endogenous alpha-neoendorphins and dynorphins, but has low affinity for beta-endorphins. Also functions as receptor for various synthetic opioids and for the psychoactive diterpene salvinorin A. Ligand binding causes a conformation change that triggers signaling via guanine nucleotide-binding proteins (G proteins) and modulates the activity of down-stream effectors, such as adenylate cyclase. Signaling leads to the inhib
   5499..5523    +  misc_feature   MCS (fragment): pBluescript multiple cloning site
   5523..6111    +  misc_feature   WPRE: woodchuck hepatitis virus posttranscriptional regulatory element
   6143..6619    +  polyA_signal   hGH poly(A) signal: human growth hormone polyadenylation signal
   6643..6723    +  CDS            HBB (fragment): HBB_PONPY - Experimental evidence at transcript level: Swiss-Prot protein existence level 2. Involved in oxygen transport from the lung to the various peripheral tissues. From Pongo pygmaeus (Bornean orangutan).
   6794..6849    +  polyA_signal   β-globin poly(A) signal: rabbit β-globin polyadenylation signal (Gil and Proudfoot, 1987)
   7232..7254    -  protein_bind   lac operator (fragment): The lac repressor binds to the lac operator to inhibit transcription in E. coli. This inhibition can be relieved by adding lactose or isopropyl-β-D-thiogalactopyranoside (IPTG). lac repressor encoded by lacI
   7258..7288    -  promoter       lac promoter: promoter for the E. coli lac operon
   7303..7324    -  protein_bind   CAP binding site: CAP binding activates transcription in the presence of cAMP. E. coli catabolite activator protein
   7337..7376    -  CDS            lacI (fragment): lac repressor; lacI; The lac repressor binds to the lac operator to inhibit transcription in E. coli. This inhibition can be relieved by adding lactose or isopropyl-β-D-thiogalactopyranoside (IPTG).
   7398..8234    +  misc_feature   HA-R: right homology arm from the adeno-associated virus integration site (AAVS1) within intron 1 of the human PPP1R12C gene
   8269..8287    -  promoter       T7 promoter: promoter for bacteriophage T7 RNA polymerase
   8290..8437    +  CDS            lacZα (fragment): LacZα fragment of β-galactosidase; lacZ fragment
   8447..8750    +  CDS            ccdB (fragment): CcdB, a bacterial toxin that poisons DNA gyrase; ccdB; Plasmids containing the ccdB gene cannot be propagated in standard E. coli strains.
   8798..9067    +  CDS            tnpA (fragment): TN5P_ECOLX - Also known as tnp. Experimental evidence at protein level: Swiss-Prot protein existence level 1. Mediates transposition of transposon Tn5 by a 'cut and paste' mechanism. First, the monomeric transposase binds the 19 bp inverted DNA repeats flanking the transposon. Then, dimerization of the DNA- bound transposase creates a synaptic DNA complex. After nicking of the first DNA strand, excision of the transposon proceeds through a series of intermediates. The transposase then mediates the insertion of the transposon at a new site by strand transfer. The activity of the wild- type tran
   9099..9897    +  CDS            NeoR/KanR (fragment): aminoglycoside phosphotransferase from Tn5; aph(3')-II (or nptII); confers resistance to neomycin, kanamycin, and G418 (Geneticin®)
   9918..9968    -  misc_feature   bom (fragment): basis of mobility region from pBR322
   9995..10054   +  promoter       AmpR promoter (fragment): bla
  10147..11007   -  CDS            AmpR: β-lactamase; bla; confers resistance to ampicillin, carbenicillin, and related antibiotics
  11008..11060   -  promoter       AmpR promoter (fragment): bla
  11131..11719   +  rep_origin     ori: high-copy-number ColE1/pMB1/pBR322/pUC origin of replication
  11902..11994   +  CDS            lacI (fragment): lac repressor; lacI; The lac repressor binds to the lac operator to inhibit transcription in E. coli. This inhibition can be relieved by adding lactose or isopropyl-β-D-thiogalactopyranoside (IPTG).
  12007..12028   +  protein_bind   CAP binding site: CAP binding activates transcription in the presence of cAMP. E. coli catabolite activator protein
  12043..12073   +  promoter       lac promoter: promoter for the E. coli lac operon
  12077..12099   +  protein_bind   lac operator (fragment): The lac repressor binds to the lac operator to inhibit transcription in E. coli. This inhibition can be relieved by adding lactose or isopropyl-β-D-thiogalactopyranoside (IPTG). lac repressor encoded by lacI
  12142..12160   +  promoter       T3 promoter: promoter for bacteriophage T3 RNA polymerase
  12199..13002   +  misc_feature   HA-L: left homology arm from the adeno-associated virus integration site (AAVS1) within intron 1 of the human PPP1R12C gene
  13009..13034   +  misc_feature   SA: splice acceptor site
  13121..13720   +  CDS            PuroR: puromycin N-acetyltransferase; pac from Streptomyces alboniger; confers resistance to puromycin
  13758..13982   +  polyA_signal   bGH poly(A) signal: bovine growth hormone polyadenylation signal
