[The description below was written by a language model from this plasmid's Addgene catalogue record and pLannotate feature annotations shown in this document.]
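Description:
AAVS1-pur-CAG-Bi-DREADD is a roughly 14 kb mammalian donor plasmid for homology-directed knock-in at the human AAVS1 safe-harbour locus, which lies in intron 1 of PPP1R12C. It is maintained in E. coli through a high-copy ColE1/pUC-type origin with ampicillin resistance. The backbone also carries leftover cloning-vector fragments (partial NeoR/KanR, ccdB, lacZα, lac regulatory elements, T3 and T7 promoters) that have no evident role in the design. The targeting cassette is bounded by left and right AAVS1 homology arms of about 800 bp each. Just inside the left arm, a splice acceptor precedes a promoterless puromycin N-acetyltransferase gene with a bGH polyadenylation signal. This is a gene-trap layout, so puromycin resistance should depend mainly on splicing from the endogenous PPP1R12C transcript, which enriches for correctly targeted cells. The nuclease or guide needed to cut the locus is not part of this plasmid.

The payload is driven by the CAG promoter (CMV enhancer, chicken β-actin promoter and chimeric intron). It encodes a single synthetic open reading frame, the "Bi-DREADD": hM3Dq, an engineered human M3 muscarinic receptor, fused to mCherry, followed by a P2A self-cleaving peptide and HA-tagged KORD, a designer receptor derived from the human κ-opioid receptor. The P2A element itself is not annotated in the feature table, but it fits the gap between mCherry and the HA tag. A WPRE and hGH and β-globin polyadenylation signals follow the coding region. Co-expressing an excitatory Gq-coupled DREADD and an inhibitory Gi-coupled DREADD, each responsive to a different ligand, allows bidirectional chemogenetic control of the same cells. The associated publication indicates use in human stem cell-derived neurons for studying circuit repair.
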