Addgene plasmid #159457: AAVS1-pur-CAG-Bi-DREADD
Purpose: AAVS1 targeting donor plasmid with Bi-DREADD expression cassette (hM3Dq-mCherry-P2A-HA-KORD) and puromycin selection gene
Depositing lab: Yuejun Chen. Depositing organization: Center for Excellence in Brain Science and Intelligence Technology, Chinese Academy of Sciences. Publication: Human Stem Cell-Derived Neurons Repair Circuits and Restore Neural Function. Xiong M, Tao Y, Gao Q, Feng B, Yan W, Zhou Y, Kotsonis TA, Yuan T, You Z, Wu Z, Xi J, Haberman A, Graham J, Block J, Zhou W, Chen Y, Zhang SC. Cell Stem Cell. 2020 Sep 16. pii: S1934-5909(20)30410-0. doi: 10.1016/j.stem.2020.08.014. PubMed 32966778.
Backbone
  Vector backbone: AAVS1-CAG
  Backbone size w/o insert (bp): 10200
  Vector type: Mammalian Expression
  Selectable markers: Puromycin
Growth in bacteria
  Bacterial resistance: Ampicillin, 100 μg/mL
  Growth temperature: 37°C
  Growth strain: NEB Stable
  Copy number: High Copy
Gene/Insert
  Gene/Insert name: Bi-DREADD (alt name: hM3Dq-mCherry-P2A-HA-KORD)
  Species: Synthetic
  Insert size (bp): 3741
  Mutation: fusion protein of hM3Dq-mCherry and HA-KORD seperated by P2A sequence
  Promoter: CAG
  Cloning method: Restriction Enzyme; 5′ cloning site MluI (not destroyed); 3′ cloning site SalI (not destroyed)
  Sequencing primers: 5′ ggcttctggcgtgtgaccggc; 3′ catagcgtaaaaggagcaaca
Terms and licenses: Academic/Nonprofit Terms; Industry Terms: Not Available to Industry
How to cite: AAVS1-pur-CAG-Bi-DREADD was a gift from Yuejun Chen (Addgene plasmid # 159457 ; http://n2t.net/addgene:159457 ; RRID:Addgene_159457)
